>Addgene plasmid #219362 | SFFV-GLMP-Brd 456 | addgene full sequence | sequence record 449094 | Addgene NGS Result
ATTTATGCAGAGGCCGAGGCCGCCTCGGCCTCTGAGCTATTCCAGAAGTAGTGAGGAGGCTTTTTTGGAG
GCCTAGGGACGTACCCAATTCGCCCTATAGTGAGTCGTATTACGCGCGCTCACTGGCCGTCGTTTTACAA
CGTCGTGACTGGGAAAACCCTGGCGTTACCCAACTTAATCGCCTTGCAGCACATCCCCCTTTCGCCAGCT
GGCGTAATAGCGAAGAGGCCCGCACCGATCGCCCTTCCCAACAGTTGCGCAGCCTGAATGGCGAATGGG
[124 nt withheld, positions 280-403]
C
[91 nt withheld, positions 405-495]
A
[49 nt withheld, positions 497-545]
CCTTTGACGTTGGAGTCCACGTTCTTT
[37 nt withheld, positions 573-609]
ACCCTATCTCGGTCTATTCTTTTGATTTATAAGGGATTTTGCCGATTTCGGCCTATTGGTTAAAAAATGA
GCTGATTTAACAAAAATTTAACGCGAATTTTAACAAAATATTAACGCTTACAATTTAGGTGGCACTTTTC
GGGGAAATGTGCGCGGAACCCCTATTTGTTTATTTTTCTAAATACATTCAAATATGTATCCGCTCATGAG
ACAATAACCCTGATAAATGCTTCAATAATATTGAAAAAGGAAGAGTATGAGTATTCAACATTTCCGTGTC
GCCCTTATTCCCTTTTTTGCGGCATTTTGCCTTCCTGTTTTTGCTCACCCAGAAACGCTGGTGAAAGTAA
AAGATGCTGAAGATCAGTTGGGTGCACGAGTGGGTTACATCGAACTGGATCTCAACAGCGGTAAGATCCT
TGAGAGTTTTCGCCCCGAAGAACGTTTTCCAATGATGAGCACTTTTAAAGTTCTGCTATGTGGCGCGGTA
TTATCCCGTATTGACGCCGGGCAAGAGCAACTCGGTCGCCGCATACACTATTCTCAGAATGACTTGGTTG
AGTACTCACCAGTCACAGAAAAGCATCTTACGGATGGCATGACAGTAAGAGAATTATGCAGTGCTGCCAT
AACCATGAGTGATAACACTGCGGCCAACTTACTTCTGACAACGATCGGAGGACCGAAGGAGCTAACCGCT
TTTTTGCACAACATGGGGGATCATGTAACTCGCCTTGATCGTTGGGAACCGGAGCTGAATGAAGCCATAC
CAAACGACGAGCGTGACACCACGATGCCTGTAGCAATGGCAACAACGTTGCGCAAACTATTAACTGGCGA
ACTACTTACTCTAGCTTCCCGGCAACAATTAATAGACTGGATGGAGGCGGATAAAGTTGCAGGACCACTT
CTGCGCTCGGCCCTTCCGGCTGGCTGGTTTATTGCTGATAAATCTGGAGCCGGTGAGCGTGGGTCTCGCG
GTATCATTGCAGCACTGGGGCCAGATGGTAAGCCCTCCCGTATCGTAGTTATCTACACGACGGGGAGTCA
GGCAACTATGGATGAACGAAATAGACAGATCGCTGAGATAGGTGCCTCACTGATTAAGCATTGGTAACTG
TCAGACCAAGTTTACTCATATATACTTTAGATTGATTTAAAACTTCATTTTTAATTTAAAAGGATCTAGG
TGAAGATCCTTTTTGATAATCTCATGACCAAAATCCCTTAACGTGAGTTTTCGTTCCACTGAGCGTCAGA
CCCCGTAGAAAAGATCAAAGGATCTTCTTGAGATCCTTTTTTTCTGCGCGTAATCTGCTGCTTGCAAACA
AAAAAACCACCGCTACCAGCGGTGGTTTGTTTGCCGGATCAAGAGCTACCAACTCTTTTTCCGAAGGTAA
CTGGCTTCAGCAGAGCGCAGATACCAAATACTGTTCTTCTAGTGTAGCCGTAGTTAGGCCACCACTTCAA
GAACTCTGTAGCACCGCCTACATACCTCGCTCTGCTAATCCTGTTACCAGTGGCTGCTGCCAGTGGCGAT
AAGTCGTGTCTTACCGGGTTGGACTCAAGACGATAGTTACCGGATAAGGCGCAGCGGTCGGGCTGAACGG
GGGGTTCGTGCACACAGCCCAGCTTGGAGCGAACGACCTACACCGAACTGAGATACCTACAGCGTGAGCT
ATGAGAAAGCGCCACGCTTCCCGAAGGGAGAAAGGCGGACAGGTATCCGGTAAGCGGCAGGGTCGGAACA
GGAGAGCGCACGAGGGAGCTTCCAGGGGGAAACGCCTGGTATCTTTATAGTCCTGTCGGGTTTCGCCACC
TCTGACTTGAGCGTCGATTTTTGTGATGCTCGTCAGGGGGGCGGAGCCTATGGAAAAACGCCAGCAACGC
GGCCTTTTTACGGTTCCTGGCCTTTTGCTGGCCTTTTGCTCACATGTTCTTTCCTGCGTTATCCCCTGAT
TCTGTGGATAACCGTATTACCGCCTTTGAGTGAGCTGATACCGCTCGCCGCAGCCGAACGACCGAGCGCA
GCGAGTCAGTGAGCGAGGAAGCGGAAGAGCGCCCAATACGCAAACCGCCTCTCCCCGCGCGTTGGCCGAT
TCATTAATGCAGCTGGCACGACAGGTTTCCCGACTGGAAAGCGGGCAGTGAGCGCAACGCAATTAATGTG
AGTTAGCTCACTCATTAGGCACCCCAGGCTTTACACTTTATGCTTCCGGCTCGTATGTTGTGTGGAATTG
TGAGCGGATAACAATTTCACACAGGAAACAGCTATGACCATGATTACGCCAAGCGCGCAATTAACCCTCA
CTAAAGGGAACAAAAGCTGGAGCTGCAAGCTTAATGTAGTCTTATGCAATACTCTTGTAGTCTTGCAACA
TGGTAACGATGAGTTAGCAACATGCCTTACAAGGAGAGAAAAAGCACCGTGCATGCCGATTGGTGGAAGT
AAGGTGGTACGATCGTGCCTTATTAGGAAGGCAACAGACGGGTCTGACATGGATTGGACGAACCACTGAA
TTGCCGCATTGCAGAGATATTGTATTTAAGTGCCTAGCTCGATACATAAACGGGTCTCTCTGGTTAGACC
AGATCTGAGCCTGGGAGCTCTCTGGCTAACTAGGGAACCCACTGCTTAAGCCTCAATAAAGCTTGCCTTG
AGTGCTTCAAGTAGTGTGTGCCCGTCTGTTGTGTGACTCTGGTAACTAGAGATCCCTCAGACCCTTTTAG
TCAGTGTGGAAAATCTCTAGCAGTGGCGCCCGAACAGGGACTTGAAAGCGAAAGGGAAACCAGAGGAGCT
CTCTCGACGCAGGACTCGGCTTGCTGAAGCGCGCACGGCAAGAGGCGAGGGGCGGCGACTGGTGAGTACG
CCAAAAATTTTGACTAGCGGAGGCTAGAAGGAGAGAGATGGGTGCGAGAGCGTCAGTATTAAGCGGGGGA
GAATTAGATCGCGATGGGAAAAAATTCGGTTAAGGCCAGGGGGAAAGAAAAAATATAAATTAAAACATAT
AGTATGGGCAAGCAGGGAGCTAGAACGATTCGCAGTTAATCCTGGCCTGTTAGAAACATCAGAAGGCTGT
AGACAAATACTGGGACAGCTACAACCATCCCTTCAGACAGGATCAGAAGAACTTAGATCATTATATAATA
CAGTAGCAACCCTCTATTGTGTGCATCAAAGGATAGAGATAAAAGACACCAAGGAAGCTTTAGACAAGAT
AGAGGAAGAGCAAAACAAAAGTAAGACCACCGCACAGCAAGCGGCCGCTGATCTTCAGACCTGGAGGAGG
AGATATGAGGGACAATTGGAGAAGTGAATTATATAAATATAAAGTAGTAAAAATTGAACCATTAGGAGTA
GCACCCACCAAGGCAAAGAGAAGAGTGGTGCAGAGAGAAAAAAGAGCAGTGGGAATAGGAGCTTTGTTCC
TTGGGTTCTTGGGAGCAGCAGGAAGCACTATGGGCGCAGCGTCAATGACGCTGACGGTACAGGCCAGACA
ATTATTGTCTGGTATAGTGCAGCAGCAGAACAATTTGCTGAGGGCTATTGAGGCGCAACAGCATCTGTTG
CAACTCACAGTCTGGGGCATCAAGCAGCTCCAGGCAAGAATCCTGGCTGTGGAAAGATACCTAAAGGATC
AACAGCTCCTGGGGATTTGGGGTTGCTCTGGAAAACTCATTTGCACCACTGCTGTGCCTTGGAATGCTAG
TTGGAGTAATAAATCTCTGGAACAGATTTGGAATCACACGACCTGGATGGAGTGGGACAGAGAAATTAAC
AATTACACAAGCTTAATACACTCCTTAATTGAAGAATCGCAAAACCAGCAAGAAAAGAATGAACAAGAAT
TATTGGAATTAGATAAATGGGCAAGTTTGTGGAATTGGTTTAACATAACAAATTGGCTGTGGTATATAAA
ATTATTCATAATGATAGTAGGAGGCTTGGTAGGTTTAAGAATAGTTTTTGCTGTACTTTCTATAGTGAAT
AGAGTTAGGCAGGGATATTCACCATTATCGTTTCAGACCCACCTCCCAACCCCGAGGGGACCCGACAGGC
CCGAAGGAATAGAAGAAGAAGGTGGAGAGAGAGACAGAGACAGATCCATTCGATTAGTGAACGGATCTCG
ACGGTATCGGTTAACTTTTAAAAGAAAAGGGGGGATTGGGGGGTACAGTGCAGGGGAAAGAATAGTAGAC
ATAATAGCAACAGACATACAAACTAAAGAATTACAAAAACAAATTACAAAAATTCAAAATTTTATCGATC
ACGAGACTAGCCTCGAGCTGGCTGCAGTAACGCCATTTTGCAAGGCATGGAAAAATACCAAACCAAGAAT
AGAGAAGTTCAGATCAAGGGCGGGTACATGAAAATAGCTAACGTTGGGCCAAACAGGATATCTGCGGTGA
GCAGTTTCGGCCCCGGCCCGGGGCCAAGAACAGATGGTCACCGCAGTTTCGGCCCCGGCCCGAGGCCAAG
AACAGATGGTCCCCAGATATGGCCCAACCCTCAGCAGTTTCTTAAGACCCATCAGATGTTTCCAGGCTCC
CCCAAGGACCTGAAATGACCCTGCGCCTTATTTGAATTAACCAATCAGCCTGCTTCTCGCTTCTGTTCGC
GCGCTTCTGCTTCCCGAGCTCTATAAAAGAGCTCACAACCCCTCACTCGGCGCGCCAGTCCTCCGACAGA
CTGAGTCGGCCGGTCGAATCAAGCTTATCGATACCGTCGACGGATCCGCTAGCCCGCGGTTCGAAATGCG
CGGCTCTGTGGAGTGCACCTGGGGTTGGGGGCACTGTGCCCCCAGCCCCCTGCTCCTTTGGACTCTACTT
CTGTTTGCAGCCCCATTTGGCCTGCTGGGGGAGAAGACCCGCCAGGTGTCTCTGGAGGTCATCCCTAACT
GGCTGGGCCCCCTGCAGAACCTGCTTCATATACGGGCAGTGGGCACCAATTCCACACTGCACTATGTGTG
GAGCAGCCTGGGGCCTCTGGCAGTGGTAATGGTGGCCACCAACACCCCCCACAGCACCCTGAGCGTCAAC
TGGAGCCTCCTGCTATCCCCTGAGCCCGATGGGGGCCTGATGGTGCTCCCTAAGGACAGCATTCAGTTTT
CTTCTGCCCTTGTTTTTACCAGGCTGCTTGAGTTTGACAGCACCAACGTGTCCGATACGGCAGCAAAGCC
TTTGGGAAGACCATATCCTCCATACTCCTTGGCCGATTTCTCTTGGAACAACATCACTGATTCATTGGAT
CCTGCCACCCTGAGTGCCACATTTCAAGGCCACCCCATGAACGACCCTACCAGGACTTTTGCCAATGGCA
GCCTGGCCTTCAGGGTCCAGGCCTTTTCCAGGTCCAGCCGACCAGCCCAACCCCCTCGCCTCCTGCACAC
AGCAGACACCTGTCAGCTAGAGGTGGCCCTGATTGGAGCCTCTCCCCGGGGAAACCGTTCCCTGTTTGGG
CTGGAGGTAGCCACATTGGGCCAGGGCCCTGACTGCCCCTCAATGCAGGAGCAGCACTCCATCGACGATG
AATATGCACCGGCCGTCTTCCAGGTCGATGCTCCTGGGTGTGGGCTTCCCTCCAGTGGACGGCTTGTCCC
CACTAGTCCTGGGCATCATGGCAGTGGCCCTGGGTGCCCCAGGGCTCATGCTGCTAGGGGGCGGCTTGGT
TCTGCTGCTGCACCACAAGAAGTACTCAGAGTACCAGTCCATAAATTAAGGCCCGCTCTCTGGAGGGAAG
GACATTACTAGACCGGTCGGATCCCCCGGGCTGCAGGAATTCGAGCATCTTACCGCCATTTATTCCCATA
TTTGTTCTGTTTTTCTTGATTTGGGTATACATTTAAATGTTAATAAAACAAAATGGTGGGGCAATCATTT
ACATTTTTAGGGATATGTAATTACTAGTTCAGGTGTATTGCCACAAGACAAACATGTTAAGAAACTTTCC
CGTTATTTACGCTCTGTTCCTGTTAATCAACCTCTGGATTACAAAATTTGTGAAAGATTGACTGATATTC
TTAACTATGTTGCTCCTTTTACGCTGTGTGGATATGCTGCTTTAATGCCTCTGTATCATGCTATTGCTTC
CCGTACGGCTTTCGTTTTCTCCTCCTTGTATAAATCCTGGTTGCTGTCTCTTTATGAGGAGTTGTGGCCC
GTTGTCCGTCAACGTGGCGTGGTGTGCTCTGTGTTTGCTGACGCAACCCCCACTGGCTGGGGCATTGCCA
CCACCTGTCAACTCCTTTCTGGGACTTTCGCTTTCCCCCTCCCGATCGCCACGGCAGAACTCATCGCCGC
CTGCCTTGCCCGCTGCTGGACAGGGGCTAGGTTGCTGGGCACTGATAATTCCGTGGTGTTGTCGGGGAAG
CTGACGTCCTTTGCAATTCGATATCAAGCTGTACCTTCTAGATGTACAACATGAAGAGCGCTTCTAGACC
AATGACTTACAAGGCAGCTGTAGATCTTAGCCACTTTTTAAAAGAAAAGGGGGGACTGGAAGGGCTAATT
CACTCCCAACGAAGACAAGATCTGCTTTTTGCTTGTACTGGGTCTCTCTGGTTAGACCAGATCTGAGCCT
GGGAGCTCTCTGGCTAACTAGGGAACCCACTGCTTAAGCCTCAATAAAGCTTGCCTTGAGTGCTTCAAGT
AGTGTGTGCCCGTCTGTTGTGTGACTCTGGTAACTAGAGATCCCTCAGACCCTTTTAGTCAGTGTGGAAA
ATCTCTAGCAGTAGTAGTTCATGTCATCTTATTATTCAGTATTTATAACTTGCAAAGAAATGAATATCAG
AGAGTGAGAGGAACTTGTTTATTGCAGCTTATAATGGTTACAAATAAAGCAATAGCATCACAAATTTCAC
AAATAAAGCATTTTTTTCACTGCATTCTAGTTGTGGTTTGTCCAAACTCATCAATGTATCTTATCATGTC
TGGCTCTAGCTATCCCGCCCCTAACTCCGCCCATCCCGCCCCTAACTCCGCCCAGTTCCGCCCATTCTCC
GCCCCATGGCTGACTAATTTTTTTT
Features (pLannotate 1.2.2; 30 found; start..end, strand, type, name):
     94..112     -  promoter       T7 promoter: promoter for bacteriophage T7 RNA polymerase
    120..275     +  CDS            lacZα (fragment): LacZα fragment of β-galactosidase; lacZ fragment
    280..708     +  rep_origin     f1 ori (sequence partly withheld): f1 bacteriophage origin of replication; arrow indicates direction of (+) strand synthesis
    761..865     +  promoter       AmpR promoter: bla
    866..1726    +  CDS            AmpR: β-lactamase; bla; confers resistance to ampicillin, carbenicillin, and related antibiotics
   1897..2485    +  rep_origin     ori: high-copy-number ColE1/pMB1/pBR322/pUC origin of replication
   2668..2760    +  CDS            lacI (fragment): lac repressor; lacI; The lac repressor binds to the lac operator to inhibit transcription in E. coli. This inhibition can be relieved by adding lactose or isopropyl-β-D-thiogalactopyranoside (IPTG).
   2773..2794    +  protein_bind   CAP binding site: CAP binding activates transcription in the presence of cAMP. E. coli catabolite activator protein
   2809..2839    +  promoter       lac promoter: promoter for the E. coli lac operon
   2847..2863    +  protein_bind   lac operator: The lac repressor binds to the lac operator to inhibit transcription in E. coli. This inhibition can be relieved by adding lactose or isopropyl-β-D-thiogalactopyranoside (IPTG). lac repressor encoded by lacI
   2908..2926    +  promoter       T3 promoter: promoter for bacteriophage T3 RNA polymerase
   2954..3180    +  promoter       RSV promoter: Rous sarcoma virus enhancer/promoter
   3181..3361    +  LTR            5' LTR (truncated): truncated 5' long terminal repeat (LTR) from HIV-1
   3408..3533    +  misc_feature   HIV-1 Ψ: packaging signal of human immunodeficiency virus type 1
   3517..3880    +  CDS            HIV-1 gag (fragment): gag protein from human immunodeficiency virus 1; gag
   4026..4259    +  misc_feature   RRE: The Rev response element (RRE) of HIV-1 allows for Rev-dependent mRNA export from the nucleus to the cytoplasm.
   4636..4736    +  CDS            Rev (fragment): human immunodeficiency virus 1 (HIV-1) Rev protein; rev; enhances nuclear export of unspliced and incompletely spliced viral mRNAs
   4755..4872    +  misc_feature   cPPT/CTS: central polypurine tract and central termination sequence of HIV-1
   4906..5307    +  promoter       SFFV promoter: spleen focus-forming virus long terminal repeat (LTR) promoter
   5317..5340    +  misc_feature   MCS (fragment): pBluescript multiple cloning site
   5365..6168    +  CDS            GLMP (fragment): GLMP_HUMAN - Also known as C1orf85 From Homo sapiens (Human).
   6158..6325    +  CDS            GLMP (fragment): GLMP_HUMAN - Also known as C1orf85 From Homo sapiens (Human).
   6368..6393    +  misc_feature   MCS (fragment): pBluescript multiple cloning site
   6393..6452    +  CDS            S (fragment): HBSAG_WHV6 - Experimental evidence at transcript level: Swiss-Prot protein existence level 2. The middle envelope protein plays an important role in the budding of the virion. It is involved in the induction of budding in a nucleocapsid independent way. In this process the majority of envelope proteins bud to form subviral lipoprotein particles of 22 nm of diameter that do not contain a nucleocapsid (By similarity). From Woodchuck hepatitis B virus (isolate w64/pWS23) (WHV).
   6584..6987    +  misc_feature   WPRE: woodchuck hepatitis virus posttranscriptional regulatory element
   7045..7104    +  CDS            nef (fragment): NEF_HV1Z2 - Experimental evidence at protein level: Swiss-Prot protein existence level 1. Extracellular Nef protein targets CD4(+) T-lymphocytes for apoptosis by interacting with CXCR4 surface receptors. From Human immunodeficiency virus type 1 group M subtype D (isolate Z2/CDC-Z34) (HIV-1).
   7106..7339    +  LTR            3' LTR (ΔU3): self-inactivating 3' long terminal repeat (LTR) from HIV-1
   7411..7532    +  polyA_signal   SV40 poly(A) signal: SV40 polyadenylation signal
   7551..7572    +  rep_origin     SV40 ori (fragment): SV40 origin of replication
   7572..73      +  rep_origin     SV40 ori (across the origin): SV40 origin of replication
