[The description below was written by a language model from this plasmid's Addgene catalogue record and pLannotate feature annotations shown in this document.]
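Description:
SFFV-GLMP-Brd 456 is a third-generation-style, self-inactivating HIV-1 lentiviral transfer plasmid built on the SFFV-MCS backbone, carrying the human GLMP open reading frame together with a construct-specific DNA barcode. It is propagated in E. coli as a high-copy plasmid through a ColE1/pUC-type origin and selected with ampicillin via the bla gene. An f1 origin, lac/lacZα remnants and T7/T3 promoters are left over from the pBluescript-like bacterial backbone. The sequenced record is 7,634 nt, consistent with the stated backbone plus a roughly 1 kb insert.

The viral genome is transcribed in packaging cells from an RSV promoter fused to a truncated 5' LTR. This is followed by the Ψ packaging signal with a gag fragment, the Rev response element for Rev-dependent nuclear export, and the cPPT/CTS, which aids nuclear import of the reverse-transcribed genome. Within this frame, the spleen focus-forming virus LTR promoter, a strong promoter often chosen for haematopoietic cells, drives GLMP, which was cloned between retained restriction sites in the multiple cloning site. The annotation tool reports GLMP as two adjoining, slightly overlapping fragments. A WPRE downstream enhances transcript stability and expression. According to the depositor, the barcode sits after the WPRE at an XbaI site, so it lies within the expressed transcript. It is not annotated in the feature table. The ΔU3 3' LTR inactivates the viral promoter after integration, and an SV40 poly(A) signal and origin lie beyond it.

No mammalian selection marker or fluorescent reporter is annotated. The plasmid belongs to a barcoded factor library used for combinatorial transcription factor screening in immune cell reprogramming, where the barcode identifies which factor was delivered.
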