Addgene plasmid #219362: SFFV-GLMP-Brd 456
Purpose: Transcription factor GLMP with a specific barcode assigned.
Depositing lab: Filipe Pereira. Depositing organization: Center for Neuroscience and Cell Biology, University of Coimbra. Publication: A combinatorial transcription factor screening platform for immune cell reprogramming. Kurochkin I, Altman AR, Caiado I, Pertiga-Cabral D, Halitzki E, Minaeva M, Zimmermannova O, Henriques-Oliveira L, Klein D, Nair M, Oliveira D, Cajal LR, Knittel R, Feick C, Ringner M, Martin M, Cirovic B, Pires CF, Rosa FF, Sitnicka E, Theis FJ, Pereira CF. Cell Syst. 2026 Jan 21;17(1):101457. doi: 10.1016/j.cels.2025.101457. Epub 2026 Jan 14. PubMed 41539305.
Backbone
  Vector backbone: SFFV-MCS
  Backbone size w/o insert (bp): 6638
  Vector type: Lentiviral
Growth in bacteria
  Bacterial resistance: Ampicillin, 100 μg/mL
  Growth temperature: 37°C
  Growth strain: NEB Stable
  Copy number: High Copy
Gene/Insert
  Gene/Insert name: GLMP
  Species: H. sapiens (human)
  Insert size (bp): 996
  Entrez Gene: GLMP (a.k.a. C1orf85, NCU-G1, lnc-UCID)
  Promoter: The spleen focus-forming virus (SFFV) promoter
  Cloning method: Restriction Enzyme; 5′ cloning site Bsp119I (not destroyed); 3′ cloning site BstHI (not destroyed)
Terms and licenses: Academic/Nonprofit Terms; Industry Terms: Not Available to Industry
Depositor comments: Barcode sequence cloned into XbaI restriction site. Design of plasmid is as follows: SFFV-[TF sequence]-WPRE-[Barcode sequence].
How to cite: SFFV-GLMP-Brd 456 was a gift from Filipe Pereira (Addgene plasmid # 219362 ; http://n2t.net/addgene:219362 ; RRID:Addgene_219362)
