>Addgene plasmid #219362 | SFFV-GLMP-Brd 456 | depositor partial sequence | sequence record 428566 | TF ORF
ATGCGCGGCTCTGTGGAGTGCACCTGGGGTTGGGGGCACTGTGCCCCCAGCCCCCTGCTCCTTTGGACTC
TACTTCTGTTTGCAGCCCCATTTGGCCTGCTGGGGGAGAAGACCCGCCAGGTGTCTCTGGAGGTCATCCC
TAACTGGCTGGGCCCCCTGCAGAACCTGCTTCATATACGGGCAGTGGGCACCAATTCCACACTGCACTAT
GTGTGGAGCAGCCTGGGGCCTCTGGCAGTGGTAATGGTGGCCACCAACACCCCCCACAGCACCCTGAGCG
TCAACTGGAGCCTCCTGCTATCCCCTGAGCCCGATGGGGGCCTGATGGTGCTCCCTAAGGACAGCATTCA
GTTTTCTTCTGCCCTTGTTTTTACCAGGCTGCTTGAGTTTGACAGCACCAACGTGTCCGATACGGCAGCA
AAGCCTTTGGGAAGACCATATCCTCCATACTCCTTGGCCGATTTCTCTTGGAACAACATCACTGATTCAT
TGGATCCTGCCACCCTGAGTGCCACATTTCAAGGCCACCCCATGAACGACCCTACCAGGACTTTTGCCAA
TGGCAGCCTGGCCTTCAGGGTCCAGGCCTTTTCCAGGTCCAGCCGACCAGCCCAACCCCCTCGCCTCCTG
CACACAGCAGACACCTGTCAGCTAGAGGTGGCCCTGATTGGAGCCTCTCCCCGGGGAAACCGTTCCCTGT
TTGGGCTGGAGGTAGCCACATTGGGCCAGGGCCCTGACTGCCCCTCAATGCAGGAGCAGCACTCCATCGA
CGATGAATATGCACCGGCCGTCTTCCAGGTCGATGCTCCTGGGTGTGGGCTTCCCTCCAGTGGACGGCTT
GTCCCCACTAGTCCTGGGCATCATGGCAGTGGCCCTGGGTGCCCCAGGGCTCATGCTGCTAGGGGGCGGC
TTGGTTCTGCTGCTGCACCACAAGAAGTACTCAGAGTACCAGTCCATAAATTAAGGCCCGCTCTCTGGAG
GGAAGGACATTACTAG
