>Addgene plasmid #219362 | SFFV-GLMP-Brd 456 | depositor partial sequence | sequence record 428567 | Barcode sequence
TGTACAACATGAAGAGCGCT
